>Addgene plasmid #40198 | pEG476 | addgene partial sequence | sequence record 53603 | DENDRA-F 5'-GGGAACCATCGACTGAAAAA-3'
ATGGCACTACTACTAGAAGGTGGAGGTCACTACCTTTGCGATTTTAAAACTACTTACAAAGCAAAGAAGG
TCGTCCAACTTCCAGATGCACACTTTGTTGATCACAGAATTGAAATACTAGGAAACGATTCGGATTACAA
CAAAGTTAAGCTATACGAACACGCAGTTGCAAGATACAGTCCTCTACCAAGTCAAGCATGGTGCCCGGGG
GATCGGTGGAGCTCCACCGGTGGCGGCCGCTCGAGAGAGAATCTTTATTTTCAGGGCGCCGCCAAATTCA
AAGAAACCGCTGCTGCTAAATTCGAACGCCAGCACATGGACAGCGGAGGTGGAGGTACTAGTATGAAAGC
GGCATCAAATAGTGTCTCGTCGGCCGGAGGATCAGTGTCACCTACGACAACCCAGCCACCACTACCACCA
GGGCAGTCGTCACATCCTCAAATCTACGATCAACAGATGCAGTACTACTTCGCGGCTGCCATGCCGAACC
AGCCAATGGCGACGTATGCGGCACAAAATGGATCTTCTCAACAGTACGCCCCAGCGGCTCCATATTATCA
AGATGCCAACGGACAGTATGTGCAGGTTCCCGCGAACGGATCAATGGCTCCTCAACAGCACAT
