>Addgene plasmid #40198 | pEG476 | addgene partial sequence | sequence record 54201 | wMex-5-F1 5'-cacccttgacaatcacaacg-3'
AATCATTTCCATGAACATCGTGGCGAGAAGTTCGGTCGTCGTGGATTCCCAATTCCAGAAACTGACAGTC
AACAACCACCCAACTACAAGACTCGTCTTTGCATGATGCACGCATCTGGAATCAAACCATGTGATATGGG
TGCTCGATGCAAGTTTGCTCATGGGCTCAAAGAGCTCAGAGCTACTGATGCTCCGGCTCGCTATCCGAAC
AACAAGTACAAGACAAAGCTGTGCAAGAACTTTGCGCGTGGAGGAACTGGATTCTGCCCGTATGGACTTC
GTTGCGAGTTTGTTCATCCAACGGACAAGGAATTCCAGAATATTCCTCCATATCAGCGCATGTCTCACGA
TGACCAGGATTACGACCAGGATGTCATTCCAGAAGACTACGTTGTCGCTAGACATCAGCCACGATTCATG
CGTACAGGTGGAAGAGCTACCACGCCGACCAAAGTGATGCTCAAACATCGAAATGTGGCAGGCGCAATGA
TGTGCCTCTCCAATGCTGGTCGCGATCTTCAAGCCGGAGGTGATTACAATCAACCGGAATCCAACGAAGA
CGACTTGCCACCACACTTGAGACGGAATCGCAGAGAAAATCCACCGATGAACAAGCGTCGCACATCTCTC
AGCACGAAGTGGACATCTGAGGAAAATCTCGGACTAAGAGGACACTATTAGACTAGTGGATCCTAATTTT
GCCGTATTTTCCATATTTTGTTTTGTATATTTATCCACTCACCCCCTCTCTTT
