[The description below was written by a language model from this plasmid's Addgene catalogue record.]
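Description:
pEG476 is a C. elegans expression plasmid built on the pIC26 LAP-tag backbone, a large vector of roughly 16.4 kb before insertion. It is propagated in E. coli under ampicillin selection. It also carries the unc-119 marker, which allows transgenic worms to be identified by rescue of the uncoordinated phenotype in unc-119 mutant animals. The record does not include a feature table, so the bacterial origin and other backbone elements are not specified, and the copy number is listed as unknown.

The payload is a 1407 bp mex-5 cDNA carrying the S404A substitution, cloned as a SpeI fragment with both sites retained. Expression is controlled by the pie-1 promoter and pie-1 3'UTR, a regulatory pair commonly used to drive transgene expression in the worm germline and early embryo. In this derivative, the GFP of the original LAP tag has been replaced by Dendra2, a photoconvertible fluorescent protein whose coding sequence was optimised for worm expression and interrupted with three synthetic introns. The encoded product is therefore an N-terminal Dendra2/TEV cleavage site/S-peptide fusion to MEX-5(S404A). Dendra2 permits a defined pool of protein to be photoconverted and followed over time, while the S-peptide and TEV site are the affinity-capture and protease-release parts of the LAP tag design.

The construct comes from work on how a spatially segregated kinase/phosphatase cycle regulates the MEX-5 gradient. Replacing a serine with alanine prevents phosphorylation at that residue, so the plasmid is presumably meant for comparing the localisation and mobility of this mutant with wild-type MEX-5 in vivo, although the record does not state the specific role of S404.
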