Addgene plasmid #40198: pEG476
Depositing lab: Geraldine Seydoux. Depositing organization: Johns Hopkins University and School of Medicine. Publication: Regulation of the MEX-5 gradient by a spatially segregated kinase/phosphatase cycle. Griffin EE, Odde DJ, Seydoux G. Cell. 2011 Sep 16;146(6):955-68. 10.1016/j.cell.2011.08.012 PubMed 21925318.
Backbone
  Vector backbone: pIC26
  Backbone manufacturer: Cheeseman lab
  Backbone size w/o insert (bp): 16397
  Modifications to backbone: GFP replaced with Dendra2 PAFP (sequence optimized for worm expression; three synthetic introns inserted)
  Vector type: Worm Expression
  Selectable markers: unc-119
Growth in bacteria
  Bacterial resistance: Ampicillin, 100 μg/mL
  Growth temperature: 37°C
  Growth strain: DH5alpha
  Copy number: Unknown
Gene/Insert
  Gene/Insert name: Mex-5 (S404A) (alt name: Mex-5)
  Species: C. elegans (nematode)
  Insert size (bp): 1407
  Mutation: S404A
  GenBank ID: NM_070165.4 NP_502566.1
  Entrez Gene: mex-5 (a.k.a. CELE_W02A2.7)
  Promoter: pie-1
  Tag / fusion protein: Dendra2 PAFP (sequence optimized for worm expression; three synthetic introns inserted) (N terminal on backbone); TEV protease cleavage site (N terminal on backbone); S-peptide (N terminal on backbone)
  Cloning method: Restriction Enzyme; 5′ cloning site SpeI (not destroyed); 3′ cloning site SpeI (not destroyed)
  Sequencing primers: 5′ DENDRA-F (GGGAACCATCGACTGAAAAA)
Terms and licenses: Academic/Nonprofit Terms; Industry Terms: Not Available to Industry
Depositor comments: MEX-5 transgenes driven by the pie-1 promoter and pie-1 3'UTR were constructed by cloning the mex-5 cDNA as a SpeI fragment downstream of a Dendra2/TEV/S-peptide tag cloned into pIC26 LAP tag (Cheeseman et al., 2004). Alternate plasmid name: pie-1 prom – Dendra2/TEV/Speptide/MEX-5(S404A) - pie-1 3'UTR
How to cite: pEG476 was a gift from Geraldine Seydoux (Addgene plasmid # 40198 ; http://n2t.net/addgene:40198 ; RRID:Addgene_40198)
